Addgene plasmid #55129: mCherry-Sec61-C-18
Purpose: Localization: Endoplasmic Reticulum, Excitation: 587, Emission: 610
Depositing lab: Michael Davidson. Depositing organization: Florida State University, Tallahassee.
Backbone
  Vector backbone: mCherry-C1
  Backbone size w/o insert (bp): 4750
  Vector type: Mammalian Expression
  Selectable markers: Neomycin (select with G418)
Growth in bacteria
  Bacterial resistance: Kanamycin, 50 μg/mL
  Growth temperature: 37°C
  Growth strain: DH5alpha
  Copy number: High Copy
Gene/Insert
  Gene/Insert name: Sec61 (alt name: NM_006808.2)
  Species: H. sapiens (human)
  Entrez Gene: SEC61B
  Promoter: CMV
  Tag / fusion protein: mCherry (N terminal on backbone)
  Cloning method: Unknown
  Sequencing primers: 5′ CMV-F; 3′ SV40pA-R
Terms and licenses: Academic/Nonprofit Terms; Industry Terms: Not Available to Industry
Depositor comments: . Excitation = 587; Emission = 610
How to cite: mCherry-Sec61-C-18 was a gift from Michael Davidson (Addgene plasmid # 55129 ; http://n2t.net/addgene:55129 ; RRID:Addgene_55129)
