[The description below was written by a language model from this plasmid's Addgene catalogue record.]
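Description:
mCherry-Sec61-C-18 is a mammalian expression plasmid built on the mCherry-C1 backbone (about 4.75 kb without the insert). It produces a red fluorescent marker of the endoplasmic reticulum. The insert is human Sec61, linked in the record to the SEC61B gene, which encodes the beta subunit of the Sec61 protein translocation channel in the ER membrane. Expression is driven by the strong constitutive CMV promoter. mCherry is supplied by the backbone at the N terminus of the fusion, so Sec61 is placed downstream of the fluorescent protein. This fits the "C" in the name, and the "18" probably refers to the length of the linker between the two parts, although the record does not define it. The SV40pA-R sequencing primer points to an SV40 polyadenylation signal downstream of the fusion, but no feature table is provided to confirm this or other backbone elements.

The plasmid is maintained at high copy in E. coli under kanamycin selection. It also carries a neomycin resistance marker, which allows stably transfected mammalian cells to be selected with G418. The cloning method used to insert Sec61 is recorded as unknown.

The stated purpose is endoplasmic reticulum localization. The mCherry fusion labels ER membranes for fluorescence microscopy, with an excitation maximum of 587 nm and an emission maximum of 610 nm. Constructs of this type are typically transfected into cultured mammalian cells to visualise ER morphology and dynamics, often alongside green or other spectrally distinct markers in multicolour imaging.
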