>Addgene plasmid #55129 | mCherry-Sec61-C-18 | depositor partial sequence | sequence record 85496 | insert sequence
CGTCAGATCCGCTAGCGCTACCGGTCGCCACCATGGTGAGCAAGGGCGAGGAGGATAACATGGCCATCAT
CAAGGAGTTCATGCGCTTCAAGGTGCACATGGAGGGCTCCGTGAACGGCCACGAGTTCGAGATCGAGGGC
GAGGGCGAGGGCCGCCCCTACGAGGGCACCCAGACCGCCAAGCTGAAGGTGACCAAGGGTGGCCCCCTGC
CCTTCGCCTGGGACATCCTGTCCCCTCAGTTCATGTACGGCTCCAAGGCCTACGTGAAGCACCCCGCCGA
CATCCCCGACTACTTGAAGCTGTCCTTCCCCGAGGGCTTCAAGTGGGAGCGCGTGATGAACTTCGAGGAC
GGCGGCGTGGTGACCGTGACCCAGGACTCCTCCCTGCAGGACGGCGAGTTCATCTACAAGGTGAAGCTGC
GCGGCACCAACTTCCCCTCCGACGGCCCCGTAATGCAGAAGAAGACCATGGGCTGGGAGGCCTCCTCCGA
GCGGATGTACCCCGAGGACGGCGCCCTGAAGGGCGAGATCAAGCAGAGGCTGAAGCTGAAGGACGGCGGC
CACTACGACGCTGAGGTCAAGACCACCTACAAGGCCAAGAAGCCCGTGCAGCTGCCCGGCGCCTACAACG
TCAACATCAAGTTGGACATCACCTCCCACAACGAGGACTACACCATCGTGGAACAGTACGAACGCGCCGA
GGGCCGCCACTCCACCGGCGGCATGGACGAGCTGTACAAGTCCGGACTCAGATCTGGCTCCAGCGCAGGC
AGCGCATCCGGCGGAAGCGGAAGC
[285 nt withheld, positions 795-1079]
TAGGAATTCTGCAGTCGACGGTACCGCGGGCCCGGGATCCACCGGATCTAGATAACTGATCATAATCAGC
CATACCACATGAATTCTGCAGTCGACGGTACCGCGGGCCCGGGAT
