>Addgene plasmid #55129 | mCherry-Sec61-C-18 | addgene partial sequence | sequence record 127346 | SV40pA-R 5'-GAAATTTGTGATGCTATTGC-3'
AGTTAACACAACAATTGCATTCATTTTATGTTTCAGGTTCAGGGGGAGGTGTGGGAGGTTTTTTAAAGCA
AGTAAAACCTCTACAAATGTGGTATGGCTGATTATGATCAGTTATCTAGATCCGGTGGATCCCGGGCCCG
CGGTACCGTCGACTGCAGAATTCCTA
[285 nt withheld, positions 167-451]
GCTTCCGCTTCCGCCGGATGCGCTGCCTGCGCTGGAGCCAGATCTGAGTCCGGACTTGTACAGCTCGTCC
ATGCCGCCGGTGGAGTGGCGGCCCTCGGCGCGTTCGTACTGTTCCACGATGGTGTAGTCCTCGTTGTGGG
AGGTGATGTCCAACTTGATGTTGACGTTGTAGGCGCCGGGCAGCTGCACGGGCTTCTTGGCCTTGTAGGT
GGTCTTGACCTCAGCGTCGTAGTGGCCGCCGTCCTTCAGCTTCAGCCTCTGCTTGATCTCGCCCTTCAGG
GCGCCGTCCTCGGGGTACATCCGCTCGGAGGAGGCCTCCCAGCCCATGGTCTTCTTCTGCATTAC
